Addgene plasmid #17972: pSE100
Depositing lab: Sabine Ehrt. Depositing organization: Cornell University. Publication: Silencing Mycobacterium smegmatis by using tetracycline repressors. Guo XV, Monteleone M, Klotzsche M, Kamionka A, Hillen W, Braunstein M, Ehrt S, Schnappinger D. J Bacteriol. 2007 Jul . 189(13):4614-23. 10.1128/JB.00216-07 PubMed 17483222.
Backbone
  Vector backbone: pMS2
  Vector type: mycobacteria expression
Growth in bacteria
  Bacterial resistance: Hygromycin, 200 μg/mL
  Growth temperature: 37°C
  Growth strain: DH5alpha
  Growth instructions: hygromycin (200 mg/l for E. coli, 50 mg/l for mycobacteria). This plasmid is high copy number in E. coli and low copy number in mycobacteria.
  Copy number: High Copy
Gene/Insert
  Gene/Insert name: pmyc1tetO
  Cloning method: Restriction Enzyme
  Sequencing primers: 5′ n/a
Terms and licenses: Academic/Nonprofit Terms; Industry Terms: Not Available to Industry
Depositor comments: pmyc1tetO is a tet operator containing promoter for mycobacteria. Also see Pubmed IDs 18059281 and 15687379. Derivative of pMS2 containing Pmyc1tetO. pMS2 is a shuttle vector containing origins of replication for E. coli (pMB1) and mycobacteria (pAL500) and a multiple cloning site flanked by two transcriptional terminators.
How to cite: pSE100 was a gift from Sabine Ehrt (Addgene plasmid # 17972 ; http://n2t.net/addgene:17972 ; RRID:Addgene_17972)
