[The description below was written by a language model from this plasmid's Addgene catalogue record and pLannotate feature annotations shown in this document.]
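Description:
pSE100 is an E. coli–mycobacteria shuttle plasmid of about 5.5 kb, built for tetracycline-regulated gene expression in mycobacteria. It derives from pMS2, a backbone described as carrying a pMB1 origin for E. coli, the pAL500 origin for mycobacteria, and a multiple cloning site flanked by two transcriptional terminators. The plasmid is high copy in E. coli and low copy in mycobacteria. Selection in both hosts relies on hygromycin resistance, provided by the Streptomyces hygroscopicus hygromycin phosphotransferase gene annotated on the reverse strand. The feature table identifies the pMB1/ColE1-type origin but not the mycobacterial replicon, which presumably lies in the large unannotated stretch between the cloning region and the hyg gene.

The insert is Pmyc1tetO, a mycobacterial promoter engineered to contain tet operators. The automated annotation picks up two short matches labelled as fragments of the mammalian "tight TRE" promoter. These most likely reflect the tetO sequences within Pmyc1tetO, not any CMV-derived element. An rrnB T2 terminator sits upstream of the promoter, and polylinker fragments lie downstream of it, consistent with the insulated cloning site described for pMS2. The brief hits to a Streptomyces coelicolor protein, β-lactamase and lacI are small fragments, probably backbone remnants or chance similarity, and do not indicate functional genes.

No gene is cloned downstream of the promoter, so pSE100 serves as an empty expression vector. A gene of interest placed in the cloning site comes under control of a Tet repressor, which must be supplied separately because the record shows no tetR on this plasmid. This arrangement allows inducible expression or conditional silencing in species such as Mycobacterium smegmatis, as the associated publication's title indicates.
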