Features (pLannotate 1.2.2; 10 found; start..end, strand, type, name):
     14..41      +  terminator     rrnB T2 terminator: transcription terminator T2 from the E. coli rrnB gene
     78..182     +  CDS            Y4104_STRCO (fragment): Protein inferred from homology: Swiss-Prot protein existence level 3. From Streptomyces coelicolor (strain ATCC BAA-471 / A3(2) / M145).
    240..259     +  promoter       tight TRE promoter (fragment): Tet-responsive promoter PTight, consisting of seven tet operator sequences followed by the minimal CMV promoter
    266..283     +  promoter       tight TRE promoter (fragment): Tet-responsive promoter PTight, consisting of seven tet operator sequences followed by the minimal CMV promoter
    399..435     +  misc_feature   MCS (fragment): pBluescript multiple cloning site
    477..509     +  misc_feature   MCS (fragment): pBluescript multiple cloning site
   3347..4339    -  CDS            hyg: KHYB_STRHY - Experimental evidence at protein level: Swiss-Prot protein existence level 1. The aminoglycoside phosphotransferases achieve inactivation of their antibiotic substrates by phosphorylation. From Streptomyces hygroscopicus.
   4456..4531    +  CDS            bla(M) (fragment): β-lactamase lacking the signal sequence; bla(M); allows cytosolic expression of β-lactamase
   4703..5291    +  rep_origin     ori: high-copy-number ColE1/pMB1/pBR322/pUC origin of replication
   5474..5529    +  CDS            lacI (fragment): lac repressor; lacI; The lac repressor binds to the lac operator to inhibit transcription in E. coli. This inhibition can be relieved by adding lactose or isopropyl-β-D-thiogalactopyranoside (IPTG).
>Addgene plasmid #17972 | pSE100 | depositor full sequence | sequence record 8765 | Author sequence
TGATTAGCTAAGCAGAAGGCCATCCTGACGGATGGCCTTTTTGCGTTTAATACTGTTTAAACCTCTAGAA
ATATTGGATCGTCGGCACCGTCACGGCCGTGGGAGGCGGCACGATCCGCGACGTGATGATCGGCCGCATC
CCCACGGTGCTGCGCAGTGAGCTCTACGCCATCCCGGCGTTGATCTGTGCGTTCGCACGCACAGGCCCGG
TGTGAGAAGGGTCTCTGACGAGCGGGAGAACTCCCTATCAGTGATAGAGTTTGTCCTCCCTATCAGTGAT
AGATAGGCTCTGGGAGTACCCGTGTGTACGACCAGCACGGCATACATCATTTCGACGCCGAGAGATTCGC
CGCCCGAAATGAGCACGATCCGCATGCTTAATTAACAGCTGATTTAAATGGATCCCCCGGGCTGCAGGAA
TTCGATATCAAGCTTTAGCTAATTAATTGGGGACCCTAGAGGTCCCCTTTTTTATTTTATCGATACCGTC
GACCTCGAGGGGGGGCCCGCCGGGGATCATCGAGCCGAGAACGTTATCGAAGTTGGTCATGTGTAATCCC
CTCGTTTGAACTTTGGATTAAGCGTAGATACACCCTTGGACAAGCCAGTTGGATTCGGAGACAAGCAAAT
TCAGCCTTAAAAAGGGCGAGGCCTGCGGTGGTGGAACACCGCAGGGCCTCTAACCGCTCGACGCGCTGCA
CCAACCAGCCCGCGAACGGCTGGCAGCCAGCGTAAGGCGCGGCTCATCGGGCGGCGTTCGCCACGATGTC
CTGCACTTCGAGCCAAGCCTCGAACACCTGCTGGTGTGCACGACTCACCCGGTTGTTGACACCGCGCGCG
GCCGTGCGGGCTCGGTGGGGCGGCTGTGTCGCCCTTGCCAGCGTGAGTAGCGCGTACCTCACCTCGCCCA
ACAGGTCGCACACAGCCGATTCGTACGCCATAAAGCCAGGTGAGCCCACCAGCTCCGTAAGTTCGGGCGC
TGTGTGGCTCGTACCCGCGCATTCAGGCGGCAGGGGGTCTAACGGGTCTAAGGCGGCGTGTACGGCCGCC
ACAGCGGCTCTCAGCGGCCCGGAAACGTCCTCGAAACGACGCATGTGTTCCTCCTGGTTGGTACAGGTGG
TTGGGGGTGCTCGGCTGTCGCTGGTGTTCCACCACCAGGGCTCGACGGGAGAGCGGGGGAGTGTGCAGTT
GTGGGGTGGCCCCTCAGCGAAATATCTGACTTGGAGCTCGTGTCGGACCATACACCGGTGATTAATCGTG
GTCTACTACCAAGCGTGAGCCACGTCGCCGACGAATTTGAGCAGCTCTGGCTGCCGTACTGGCCGCTGGC
AAGCGACGATCTGCTCGAGGGGATCTACCGCCAAAGCCGCGCGTCGGCCCTAGGCCGCCGGTACATCGAG
GCGAACCCAACAGCGCTGGCAAACCTGCTGGTCGTGGACGTAGACCATCCAGACGCAGCGCTCCGAGCGC
TCAGCGCCCGGGGGTCCCATCCGCTGCCCAACGCGATCGTGGGCAATCGCGCCAACGGCCACGCACACGC
AGTGTGGGCACTCAACGCCCCTGTTCCACGCACCGAATACGCGCGGCGTAAGCCGCTCGCATACATGGCG
GCGTGCGCCGAAGGCCTTCGGCGCGCCGTCGACGGCGACCGCAGTTACTCAGGCCTCATGACCAAAAACC
CCGGCCACATCGCCTGGGAAACGGAATGGCTCCACTCAGATCTCTACACACTCAGCCACATCGAGGCCGA
GCTCGGCGCGAACATGCCACCGCCGCGCTGGCGTCAGCAGACCACGTACAAAGCGGCTCCGACGCCGCTA
GGGCGGAATTGCGCACTGTTCGATTCCGTCAGGTTGTGGGCCTATCGTCCCGCCCTCATGCGGATCTACC
TGCCGACCCGGAACGTGGACGGACTCGGCCGCGCGATCTATGCCGAGTGCCACGCGCGAAACGCCGAATT
CCCGTGCAACGACGTGTGTCCCGGACCGCTACCGGACAGCGAGGTCCGCGCCATCGCCAACAGCATTTGG
CGTTGGATCACAACCAAGTCGCGCATTTGGGCGGACGGGATCGTGGTCTACGAGGCCACACTCAGTGCGC
GCCAGTCGGCCATCTCGCGGAAGGGCGCAGCAGCGCGCACGGCGGCGAGCACAGTTGCGCGGCGCGCAAA
GTCCGCGTCAGCCATGGAGGCATTGCTATGAGCGACGGCTACAGCGACGGCTACAGCGACGGCTACAACC
GGCAGCCGACTGTCCGCAAAAAGCGGCGCGTGACCGCCGCCGAAGGCGCTCGAATCACCGGACTATCCGA
ACGCCACGTCGTCCGGCTCGTGGCGCAGGAACGCAGCGAGTGGCTCGCCGAGCAGGCTGCACGCCGCGAA
CGCATCCGCGCCTATCACGACGACGAGGGCCACTCTTGGCCGCAAACGGCCAAACATTTCGGGCTGCATC
TGGACACCGTTAAGCGACTCGGCTATCGGGCGAGGAAAGAGCGTGCGGCAGAACAGGAAGCGGCTCAAAA
GGCCCACAACGAAGCCGACAATCCACCGCTGTTCTAACGCAATTGGGGAGCGGGTGTCGCGGGGGTTCCG
TGGGGGGTTCCGTTGCAACGGGTCGGACAGGTAAAAGTCCTGGTAGACGCTAGTTTTCTGGTTTGGGCCA
TGCCTGTCTCGTTGCGTGTTTCGTTGCGCCCGTTTTGAATACCAGCCAGACGAGACGGGGTTCTACGAAT
CTTGGTCGATACCAAGCCATTTCCGCTGAATATCGGGGAGCTCACCGCCAGAATCGGTGGTTGTGGTGAT
GTACGTGGCGAACTCCGTTGTAGTGCCTGTGGTGGCATCCGTGGCCACTCTCGTTGCACGGTTCGTTGTG
CCGTTACAGGCCCCGTTGACAGCTCACCGAACGTAGTTAAAACATGCTGGTCAAACTAGGTTTACCAACG
ATACGAGTCAGCTCATCTAGGGCCAGTTCTAGGCGTTGTTCGTTGCGCGGTTCGTTGCGCATGTTTCGTG
TGGTTGCTAGATGGCTCCGCAACCACACGCTTCGAGGTTGAGTGCTTCCAGCACGGGCGCGATCCAGAAG
AACTTCGTCGTGCGACTGTCCTCGTTGATCCTTGCCGAGCTGGGATGGAAGCTCGGCCGACCACCCTGGA
GGAGATGATCGAGGATGCCAGGGCCTTTCACGCCCGCCGCTGCTGAGCGTCCGCCGCCGGGCCCGCACCG
CCGTCGGCCGGCCCGCTCCGGGCTCGCAGCAGCGGGCTTCGGCGCGGGCCCGGGGCTCCCGAGCGCGGGC
GGGGCTCCGGGCGGCCGCCGGGGGCCGGGGGCGGCGCCGGGCGGCCCGGGGCGTCAGGCGCCGGGGGCGG
TGTCCGGCGGCCCCCAGAGGAACTGCGCCAGTTCCTCCGGATCGGTGAAGCCGGAGAGATCCAGCGGGGT
CTCCTCGAACACCTCGAAGTCGTGCAGGAAGGTGAAGGCGAGCAGTTCGCGGGCGAAGTCCTCGGTCCGC
TTCCACTGCGCCCCGTCGAGCAGCGCGGCCAGGATCTCGCGGTCGCCCCGGAAGGCGTTGAGATGCAGTT
GCACCAGGCTGTAGCGGGAGTCTCCCGCATAGACGTCGGTGAAGTCGACGATCCCGGTGACCTCGGTCGC
GGCCAGGTCCACGAAGATGTTGGTCCCGTGCAGGTCGCCGTGGACGAACCGGGGTTCGCGGCCGGCCAGC
AGCGTGTCCACGTCCGGCAGCCAGTCCTCCAGGCGGTCCAGCAGCCGGGGCGAGAGGTAGCCCCACCCGC
GGTGGTCCTCGACGGTCGCCGCGCGGCGTTCCCGCAGCAGTTCCGGGAAGACCTCGGAATGGGGGGTGAG
CACGGTGTTCCCGGTCAGCGGCACCCTGTGCAGCCGGCCGAGCACCCGGCCGAGTTCGCGGGCCAGGGCG
AGCAGCGCGTTCCGGTCGGTCGTGCCGTCCATCGCGGACCGCCAGGTGGTGCCGGTCATCCGGCTCATCA
CCAGGTAGGGCCACGGCCAGGCTCCGGTGCCGGGCCGCAGCTCGCCGCGGCCGAGGAGGCGGGGCACCGG
CACCGGGGCGTCCGCCAGGACCGCGTACGCCTCCGACTCCGACGCGAGGCTCTCCGGACCGCACCAGTGC
TCGCCGAACAGCTTGATCACCGGGTCGGGCTCGCCGACCAGTACGGGGTTGGTGCTCTCGCCGGGCACCC
GCAGCACCGGCGGCACCGGCAGCCCGAGCTCCTCCAGGGCTCGGCGGGCCAGCGGCTCCCAGAATTCCTG
GTCGTTCCGCAGGCTCGCGTAGGAATCATCCGAATCAATACGGTCGAGAAGTAACAGGGATTCTTGTGTC
ACAGCGGACCTCTATTCACAGGGTACGGGCCGGCTTAATTCCGCACGGCCGGTCGCGACACGGCCTGTCC
GCACCGCGGTCAGGCGTTGACGATGACGGGCTGGTCGGCCACGTCCGGGGAGTCAGGCAACTATGGATGA
ACGAAATAGACAGATCGCTGAGATAGGTGCCTCACTGATTAAGCATTGGTAACTGTCAGACCAAGTTTAC
TCATATATACTTTAGATTGATTTAAAACTTCATTTTTAATTTAAAAGGATCTAGGTGAAGATCCTTTTTG
ATAATCTCATGACCAAAATCCCTTAACGTGAGTTTTCGTTCCACTGAGCGTCAGACCCCGTAGAAAAGAT
CAAAGGATCTTCTTGAGATCCTTTTTTTCTGCGCGTAATCTGCTGCTTGCAAACAAAAAAACCACCGCTA
CCAGCGGTGGTTTGTTTGCCGGATCAAGAGCTACCAACTCTTTTTCCGAAGGTAACTGGCTTCAGCAGAG
CGCAGATACCAAATACTGTCCTTCTAGTGTAGCCGTAGTTAGGCCACCACTTCAAGAACTCTGTAGCACC
GCCTACATACCTCGCTCTGCTAATCCTGTTACCAGTGGCTGCTGCCAGTGGCGATAAGTCGTGTCTTACC
GGGTTGGACTCAAGACGATAGTTACCGGATAAGGCGCAGCGGTCGGGCTGAACGGGGGGTTCGTGCACAC
AGCCCAGCTTGGAGCGAACGACCTACACCGAACTGAGATACCTACAGCGTGAGCTATGAGAAAGCGCCAC
GCTTCCCGAAGGGAGAAAGGCGGACAGGTATCCGGTAAGCGGCAGGGTCGGAACAGGAGAGCGCACGAGG
GAGCTTCCAGGGGGAAACGCCTGGTATCTTTATAGTCCTGTCGGGTTTCGCCACCTCTGACTTGAGCGTC
GATTTTTGTGATGCTCGTCAGGGGGGCGGAGCCTATGGAAAAACGCCAGCAACGCGGCCTTTTTACGGTT
CCTGGCCTTTTGCTGGCCTTTTGCTCACATGTTCTTTCCTGCGTTATCCCCTGATTCTGTGGATAACCGT
ATTACCGCCTTTGAGTGAGCTGATACCGCTCGCCGCAGCCGAACGACCGAGCGCAGCGAGTCAGTGAGCG
AGGAAGCGGAAGAGCGCCCAATACGCAAACCGCCTCTCCCCGCGCGTTGGCCGATTCATTAATGCAGCTA
GAACTAGT
