>Addgene plasmid #17972 | pSE100 | addgene partial sequence | sequence record 23843 | 17972 with pBluescriptKS
CTCTNGGTCCCAATTATTAGCTAAAGCTTGATATCGAATTCCTGCAGCCCGGGGGATCCATTTNAATCAG
CTGTTAATTAAGCATGCGGATCGTGCTCATTTCGGGCGGCGAATCTCTCGGCGTCGAAATGATGTATGCC
GTGCTGGTCGTACACACGGGTACTCCCAGAGCCTATCTATCACTGATAGGGAGGACAAACTCTATCACTG
ATAGGGAGTTCTCCCGCTCGTCAGAGACCCTTCTCACACCGGGCCTGTGCGTGCGAACGCACAGATCAAC
GCCGGGATGGCGTAGAGCTCACTGCGCAGCACCGTGGGGATGCGGCCGATCATCACGTCGCGGATCGTGC
CGCCTCCCACGGCCGTGACGGTGCCGACGATCCAATATTTCTAGAGTTTAAACAGTATTAAACGCAAAAA
GGCCATCCGTCAGGATGGCCTTCTGCTTAGCTAATCAACTAGTTCTAGCTGCATTAATGAATCGGCCAAC
GCGCGGGGAGAGGCGGTTTGCGTATTGGGCGCTCTTCCGCTTCCTCGCTCACTGACTCGCTGCGCTCGGT
CGTTCGGCTGCGGCGAGCGGTATCAGCTCACTCAAAGGCGGTAATACGGTTATCCACAGAATCAGGGGAT
AACGCAGGAAAGAACATGTGAGCAAAAGGCCAGCAAAAGGCCAGGAACCGTAAAAAGGCCGCGTTGCTGG
CGTTTTTCCATAGGCTCCGCCCCCCTGACGANCATCACAAAAATCGACGCTCANGTCAGANGTGGCGAAA
CCCGACAGGACTATAANAA
